>Addgene plasmid #117042 | SG-C-Int-13 | addgene full sequence | sequence record 228573 | Addgene NGS Result
GATACTGTTACTTACCGATTATTGTGAAGAACCAGACCGTTTGTTGTAGCACACTCGGCGAAAATCTGAA
TAGTAACTTCTTGACAATTAATCATCCGGCTCGTAATTTATGTGGAAAAGAGGAGAAATACTAG
[1500 nt withheld, positions 135-1634]
TAAATAAGTTGTGCCGTATCCAGCGGTTACCAATAATAGTCTCCAGGCATCAAATAAAACGAAAGGCTCA
GTCGAAAGACTGGGCCTTTCGTTTTATCTGTTGTTTGTCGGTGAACGCTCTCTACTAGAGTCACACTGGC
TCACCTTCGGGTGGGCCTTTCTGCGTTTATATAGTAAAGTTCCAATAAGACTCCAGGTATCTGTCCGTGT
AAAAAAGAGTATTGACTTCGCATCTTTTTGTACCTATAATGTGTGGATCACACAGGAAAGTACTAGATTG
AACCTCTACTACGAGTGAGTTGAGATTACAGCCTTACTCGGTACCAAATTCCAGAAAAGAGACGCTTTCG
AGCGTCTTTTTTCGTTTTGGTCCCTTACGCTATTATTGAAGCCAGTCTGTTACCGAAGTGAAATTGACGG
CTAGCTCAGTCCTAGGTACAGTGCTAGCCAGAGGAAGGAGGCTCGATGCCTGGTATGACCACCGAAACCG
GTCCGGATCCGGCAGGTCTGATTGACCTGTTTTGTCGTAAAAGCAAAGCAGTTAAAAGCCGTGCAAATGG
TGCAGGTCAGCGTCGTAAACAAGAAATTAGCATTGCAGCACAAGAAACCCTGGGTCGTAAAGTTGCAGCA
CTGCTGGGTATGCAGGTTCGTCATGTTTGGAAAGAAGTTGGTAGCGCAAGCCGTTTTCGTAAAGGTAAAG
CACGTGATGATCAGAGCAAAGCACTGAAAGCCCTGGAAAGCGGTGAAGTTGGTGCACTGTGGTGTTATCG
TCTGGATCGTTGGGATCGTGGTGGTGCCGGTGCAATTCTGAAAATTATCGAACCGGAAGATGGTATGCCT
CGTCGTCTGCTGTTTGGTTGGGATGAAGATACCGGTAGTCCGGTTCTGGATAGCACCAATAAACGTGATC
GCGGTGAACTGATTCGTCGTGCAGAAGAAGCACGCGAAGAAGCAGAAAAACTGAGCGAACGTGTTCGTGA
TACCAAAGCACATCAGCGTGAAAATGGTGAATGGGTTAATGCCCGTGCACCGTATGGTCTGCGTGTTGTT
CTGGTTACCGTTAGTGATGAAGAGGGTGATGAATATGATGAACGTAAACTGGCAGCAGATGATGAAGATG
CGGGTGGTCCTGATGGTCTGACCAAAGCAGAAGCAGCCCGTCTGGTTTTTACCCTGCCGGTTACCGATCG
TCTGAGCTATGCAGGCACCGCACATGCAATGAATACCCGTGAAATTCCGAGCCCGACCGGTGGTCCGTGG
ATTGCAGTTACCGTGCGTGATATGATTCAGAATCCGGCATATGCGGGTTGGCAGACCACAGGTCGTCAGG
ATGGTAAACAGCGTCGTCTGACCTTTTATAACGGTGAAGGTAAACGTGTTAGCGTTATGCATGGTCCTCC
GCTGGTGACCGATGAAGAACAAGAAGCCGCAAAAGCAGCCGTTAAAGGTGAAGATGGTGTTGGTGTTCCG
CTGGATGGTAGCGATCATGATACCCGTCGCAAACATCTGCTGAGCGGTCGTATGCGTTGTCCGGGTTGTG
GTGGTAGCTGTAGCTATAGCGGTAATGGTTATCGTTGTTGGCGTAGCAGTGTGAAAGGTGGTTGTCCGGC
ACCGACCTATGTTGCACGTAAAAGCGTTGAAGAATATGTTGCATTTCGTTGGGCAGCAAAATTAGCAGCA
AGCGAACCGGATGATCCGTTTGTTATTGCAGTTGCAGATCGCTGGGCAGCACTGACCCATCCGCAGGCAA
GCGAAGATGAAAAGTATGCAAAAGCCGCAGTTCGTGAAGCCGAAAAAAATCTGGGTCGCCTGCTGCGTGA
TCGTCAGAATGGTGTTTATGATGGTCCGGCAGAACAGTTTTTTGCCCCTGCATATCAAGAAGCACTGAGC
ACCTTGCAGGCAGCCAAAGATGCAGTTAGCGAAAGCAGCGCAAGCGCAGCAGTTGATGTTAGCTGGATTG
TTGATAGCAGCGATTATGAAGAACTGTGGCTGCGTGCAACCCCGACCATGCGTAATGCAATTATTGATAC
CTGCATCGATGAAATTTGGGTTGCAAAAGGCCAGCGTGGTCGTCCGTTTGATGGTGATGAACGCGTTAAA
ATCAAATGGGCAGCCCGTACCTAAAACGATTACGGATTGCTCTACTGTGACTGAAGTTTACAACCCAATT
ATTGAAGGCCGCTAACGCGGCCTTTTTTTGTTTCTGGTCTCCCTGAGGCACAGAGATTTACTTTATTCAC
GACTTCAGATACGCACAGCTAACACCACGTCGTCCCTATCTGCTGCCCTAGGTCTATGAGTGGTTGCTGG
ATAACTTTACGGGCATGCATAAGGCTCGTATGATATATTCAGGGAGACCACAACGGTTTCCCTCTACAAA
TAATTTTGTTTAACTTTAGTAATTTCAACAAAATAACTAGGATTCGAATGAAAGTGGCCATTTATGTTCG
TGTTAGCACCGATGAACAGGCCAAAGAAGGTTTTAGCATTCCGGCACAGCGTGAACGTCTGCGTGCATTT
TGTGCAAGCCAGGGTTGGGAAATTGTGCAAGAATATATTGAAGAAGGTTGGAGCGCAAAAGATCTGGATC
GTCCGCAGATGCAGCGTCTGCTGAAAGATATCAAAAAAGGCAACATTGATATTGTGCTGGTGTATCGTCT
GGATCGCCTGACCCGTAGCGTTCTGGATCTGTATCTGCTGTTACAGACCTTTGAAAAATACAATGTGGCA
TTTCGTAGCGCCACCGAAGTTTATGATACCAGCACCGCAATGGGTCGTCTGTTTATTACCCTGGTTGCAG
CACTGGCACAGTGGGAACGTGAAAATCTGGCAGAACGTGTTAAATTTGGTATCGAGCAGATGATCGATGA
AGGTAAAAAACCGGGTGGTCATAGCCCGTATGGTTACAAATTTGATAAAGACTTCAATTGCACCATTATT
GAGGAAGAAGCAGACGTTGTTCGTATGATCTATCGCATGTATTGTGATGGTTATGGCTATCGTAGCATTG
CAGATCGTCTGAATGAACTGATGGTTAAACCGCGTATTGCCAAAGAATGGAATCATAATAGCGTGCGTGA
TATCCTGACCAACGATATCTATATTGGCACCTATCGTTGGGGTGATAAAGTTGTTCCGAATAATCATCCG
CCTATTATTAGCGAAACCCTGTTCAAAAAAGCCCAGAAAGAAAAAGAAAAACGTGGCGTTGATCGTAAAC
GCGTTGGTAAATTTCTGTTTACCGGTCTGTTACAGTGTGGTAATTGTGGTGGCCATAAAATGCAGGGCCA
TTTTGATAAACGTGAGCAGAAAACCTATTACCGTTGTACCAAATGTCACCGCATTACCAACGAAAAAAAC
ATTCTGGAACCGCTGCTGGATGAAATTCAGCTGCTGATTACCAGCAAAGAATACTTTATGAGCAAATTCA
GCGACCGCTATGATCAGCAAGAGGTTGTTGATGTTAGCGCACTGACAAAAGAACTGGAAAAAATCAAACG
CCAGAAAGAGAAATGGTACGATCTGTATATGGATGATCGTAACCCGATTCCGAAAGAAGAACTGTTTGCC
AAAATTAACGAACTGAACAAAAAAGAAGAAGAAATCTATAGCAAGCTGAGCGAAGTGGAAGAAGATAAAG
AACCGGTTGAAGAGAAATATAACCGCCTGAGCAAAATGATCGATTTTAAACAGCAGTTTGAGCAGGCCAA
CGACTTTACCAAAAAAGAGCTGCTGTTCAGCATCTTCGAAAAGATTGTGATTTATCGCGAGAAAGGCAAG
CTGAAAAAAATCACCCTGGATTACACCCTGAAATAAAATACGGTCTACTACAGAAGGGTGGTTTATCTTA
CTCAACGACGAACAATAAGGCCTCCCTAACGGGGGGCCTTTTTTATTGATAACAAAAAGATTTCCCTCGT
CACGCAGTAAGTATTTATCGTAGAAGATCACTTTTATCGGTTTCCAGAACAGGTAAGAGCCAATAGTGAT
TACTTCGCGTTATGCAGGCTTCCTCGCTCACTGACTCGCTGCGCTCGGTCGTTCGGCTGCGGCGAGCGGT
ATCAGCTCACTCAAAGGCGGTAATCCTAGCTAGGGCGTTCGGCTGCGGCGAGCGGTATCAGCTCACTCAA
AGGCGGTAATACGGTTATCCACAGAATCAGGGGATAACGCAGGAAAGAACATGTGAGCAAAAGGCCAGCA
AAAGGCCAGGAACCGTAAAAAGGCCGCGTTGCTGGCGTTTTTCCATAGGCTCCGCCCCCCTGACGAGCAT
CACAAAAATCGACGCTCAAGTCAGAGGTGGCGAAACCCGACAGGACTATAAAGATACCAGGCGTTTCCCC
CTGGAAGCTCCCTCGTGCGCTCTCCTGTTCCGACCCTGCCGCTTACCGGATACCTGTCCGCCTTTCTCCC
TTCGGGAAGCGTGGCGCTTTCTCATAGCTCACGCTGTAGGTATCTCAGTTCGGTGTAGGTCGTTCGCTCC
AAGCTGGGCTGTGTGCACGAACCCCCCGTTCAGCCCGACCGCTGCGCCTTATCCGGTAACTATCGTCTTG
AGTCCAACCCGGTAAGACACGACTTATCGCCACTGGCAGCAGCCACTGGTAACAGGAAGCAGCCACTGGT
AACAGGATTAGCAGAGCGAGGTATGTAGGCGGTGCTACAGAGTTCTTGAAGTGGTGGCCTAACTACGGCT
ACACTAGAAGGACAGTATTTGGTATCTGCGCTCTGCTGAAGCCAGTTACCTTCGGAAAAAGAGTTGGTAG
CTCTTGATCCGGCAAACAAACCACCGCTGGTAGCGGTGGTTTTTTGTTTGCAAGCAGCAGATTACGCGCA
GAAAAAAAGGATCTCAAGAAGATCCTTTGATCTTTTCTACGGGGTCTGACGCTCAGTGGAACGAAAACTC
ACGTTAAGGGATTTTGGTCATGACTTGTGCTTGGATTCTCACCAATAAAAAACGCCCGGCGGCAACCGAG
CGTTCTGAACAAATCCAGATGGAGTTCTGAGGTCATTACTGGATCTATCAGCAGGAGTCCAAGCGAGCTC
GATATCACTAAATACATTCAAATATCTATCCGCTCATGAGACAATAACCCTGATAAATGCTTCAATAATA
TTGAAAAAGGAAGAATATGAGTATTCAACATTTCCGTGTCGCCCTTATTCCCTTTTTTGCGGCATTTTGC
CTTCCTGTTTTTGCTCACCCAGAAACGCTGGTGAAAGTAAAAGATGCCGAAGATCAGTTGGGTGCACGTG
TGGGTTACATCGAACTGGACCTCAACAGCGGTAAGATTCTTGAGAGTTTTCGCCCCGAAGAACGTTTCCC
AATGATGAGCACTTTTAAAGTTCTGCTCTGTGGCGCGGTATTATCCCGTATTGACGCCGGGCAAGAGCAA
CTCGGTCGCCGCATACACTATTCTCAGAATGACTTGGTTGAGTACTCACCAGTCACAGAAAAGCATCTTA
CGGACGGCATGACAGTACGCGAATTATGCAGCGCTGCCATAACCATGAGTGATAACACGGCGGCCAACTT
ACTTCTGACAACGATCGGAGGACCGAAGGAGCTTACCGCTTTTTTGCACAACATGGGTGATCATGTAACT
CGCCTTGATCGTTGGGAACCGGAGCTGAATGAAGCCATACCAAACGACGAGCGTGACACCACGATGCCTG
TAGCTATGGCAACAACGTTGCGCAAACTCTTAACTGGCGAACTTCTTACTCTCGCTTCCCGGCAACAATT
AATAGACTGGATGGAGGCGGATAAAGTTGCAGGACCACTTCTGCGCTCGGCCCTTCCGGCTGGCTGGTTT
ATTGCTGATAAATCTGGAGCCGGTGAGCGTGGGTCTCGCGGTATCATTGCAGCACTGGGGCCAGATGGTA
AGCCCTCCCGTATCGTAGTTATCTACACGACGGGGAGTCAGGCAACTATGGATGAACGAAATAGACAGAT
CGCTGAGATAGGTGCCTCCCTGATTAAGCATTGGTAATAATTTAGCTTCCTTAGCTCCTGAAAATCTCGA
TAACTCAAAAAATACGCCCGGTAGTGATCTTATTTCATTATGGTGAAAGTTGGAACCTCTTACGTGCCGA
TCAACGTCTCATTTTCGCCAGATATCGACGTCTAAGAAACCATTATTATCATGACATTAACCTATAAAAA
TAGGCGTATCACGAGGCCCTTTCGTCTTCACCTCGAGTGCCACCTGACGTCTAAGAAACCATTATTATCA
TGACATTAACCTATAAAAATAGGCGTATCACGAGGCAGAATTTCAGATAAAAAAAATCCTTAGCTTTCGC
TAAGGATGATTTCTGGA
Features (pLannotate 1.2.2; 11 found; start..end, strand, type, name):
     81..105     +  promoter       trc promoter (fragment): strong E. coli promoter; hybrid between the trp and lac UV5 promoters
   1685..1756    +  terminator     rrnB T1 terminator: transcription terminator T1 from the E. coli rrnB gene
   1772..1799    +  terminator     T7Te terminator: phage T7 early transcription terminator
   2048..2072    +  promoter       J23119(SpeI) promoter (fragment): bacterial promoter (Registry of Standard Biological Parts BBa J23119) modified to end with an SpeI site
   4068..4265    +  CDS            YIM3_BPPH1 (fragment): Protein inferred from homology: Swiss-Prot protein existence level 3. From Bacillus phage phi105 (Bacteriophage phi-105).
   5874..6481    -  rep_origin     ori: high-copy-number ColE1/pMB1/pBR322/pUC origin of replication
   6579..6613    -  terminator     lambda t0 terminator: minimal transcription terminator from phage lambda (Scholtissek and Grosse, 1987)
   6689..6758    +  promoter       AmpR promoter: bla
   6761..7621    +  CDS            AmpR: β-lactamase; bla; confers resistance to ampicillin, carbenicillin, and related antibiotics
   7625..7727    -  promoter       cat promoter: promoter of the E. coli cat gene encoding chloramphenicol acetyltransferase
   7904..7947    -  terminator     bacterial terminator: putative bacterial transcription terminator
