[The description below was written by a language model from this plasmid's Addgene catalogue record and pLannotate feature annotations shown in this document.]
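Description:
SG-C-Int-13 is a synthetic-biology plasmid for use in E. coli, built on the J66100 backbone (about 2.3 kb) by Gibson assembly and carrying a roughly 5.6 kb synthetic insert described as a constitutive integrase cassette for Bxb1, Int5 and Int7. The sequenced construct is 7,951 nt. It replicates from a high-copy ColE1/pUC-type origin and is selected with ampicillin through a β-lactamase gene driven by its own bla promoter. A lambda t0 terminator lies between the origin and the resistance marker. A cat promoter and a putative bacterial terminator follow the marker on the opposite strand.

The payload is intended to supply three serine integrases at a constant level. These enzymes catalyse directional recombination between their cognate attB and attP sites, so they can invert or excise DNA segments flanked by those sites. The automated annotation does not label the integrase coding sequences themselves. The only coding hit in the insert is a short fragment with homology to a Bacillus phage phi105 protein, which probably reflects similarity to part of one of the phage-derived integrases, though the record does not confirm this. The annotation does pick up regulatory pieces consistent with separate expression units: short matches to trc-like and J23119-like constitutive bacterial promoters, with rrnB T1 and T7Te terminators between them. The promoter for the third integrase and the exact gene order are not resolved by the feature table.

Given the associated work on recombinase logic devices, the plasmid most likely serves as an integrase source for testing target constructs without inducible control. The depositor notes minor sequence discrepancies between the quality-control sequencing and the depositor's reference sequence and states that they do not affect function.
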