Addgene plasmid #117042: SG-C-Int-13
Purpose: Constitutive integrase cassette - Bxb1-Int5-Int7
Depositing lab: Jerome Bonnet. Depositing organization: CNRS UMR 5048, INSERM U1054, Centre de Biochimie Structurale. Publication: Hierarchical composition of reliable recombinase logic devices. Guiziou S, Mayonove P, Bonnet J. Nat Commun. 2019 Jan 28;10(1):456. doi: 10.1038/s41467-019-08391-y. PubMed 30692530.
Backbone
  Vector backbone: J66100
  Backbone size w/o insert (bp): 2327
  Vector type: Synthetic Biology
Growth in bacteria
  Bacterial resistance: Ampicillin, 100 μg/mL
  Growth temperature: 37°C
  Growth strain: DH5alpha
  Copy number: High Copy
Gene/Insert
  Gene/Insert name: Constitutive integrase cassette - Bxb1-Int5-Int7
  Species: Synthetic
  Insert size (bp): 5622
  Cloning method: Gibson Cloning
Terms and licenses: Academic/Nonprofit Terms; Industry Terms: Not Available to Industry
Depositor comments: Please note that some discrepancies were found between Addgene's quality control result and the depositor's provided Genbank sequence. The depositor noted that these discrepancies do NOT affect plasmid function.
How to cite: SG-C-Int-13 was a gift from Jerome Bonnet (Addgene plasmid # 117042 ; http://n2t.net/addgene:117042 ; RRID:Addgene_117042)
